>Addgene plasmid #67130 | pCellFree_G03 PDGFRB | addgene partial sequence | sequence record 120682 | T7term 5'-GCTAGTTATTGCTCAGCGG-3'
GGTACCACGCGTACCCAACACACGGACACATGCACGAACACGCATGCAGAGAGATCATACATCATCTATA
GAGAAGTACACGTAAAAGTAAGACTCGTCGTCTGCCAGCTACAACCGAGAAGGCGACGTGAAAGGAACAA
GAAAGGAGGAGGAGGGCGGCCGCTTACACCACTTTGTACAAGAAAGTTGGGTACAGGAAGCTATCCTCTG
CTTCCGCCCGAGGCGCAGGGCACCCCGAATCCGGCAACTGTTCCAGCTCTGGCTCCGGCTCCACCTGGAG
CTCAAGCTGGGGCTCTGGCTCTGGTTCGTCCTGGGGCTCCAGGGGGCTGTCACAGGAGATGGTTGAGGAG
GTGTTGACTTCATTCAGGGTGGAGCTGGCTAGGCTGGGGGAACCCTCCAGTGGGCCCTCGTCAGCAACCT
CGGGTTTGGGGTCAGGCAGGGGGATGATATAGTCGTTGTCACCCTCATTGGGCTGCACGGCAGTATAGAG
GACGGAGCTGGTGTCCAGGGGAGATCGGAGGCCATGGAACCCAGGCAAGCGGGCCTGGGACCGAAGGATG
GCTGGGTGGTCACTCCTCAGAAACTCCTCATCCACCTGCTGGTACTTCTTTTTGTAACCTTCGCCCAACA
GTCTCTCGAGAAGCAGCACCAGCTGGGAGAAGGGGGGCCGAATCTCAAACTTCTCTTCCCAGCACTTCTG
CATGATCTCATAGATCTCGTCGGAGGCATGGGCAGGCTGGGCCATGCGGTAACCCCGTTTGATGGCATTG
TAGAACTGCTCGTTCATGGGCAGCTCTGGGTAAGGGGTGCCACCCAAGGTGAAGATCTCCCAGAGCAGGA
TCCCGAAGGACCACACGTCGCTCAGGGTGGTGTAGAGGCTGTTGAAGATGCTCTCCGGAGCCATCCACTT
TAAAGGCAAAAAGGTGCTGCCTTTGGAGATGTAATTCGAGTCCCGCATGATGTCTCGAGCCAGGCCAAAG
TC
