>Addgene plasmid #67130 | pCellFree_G03 PDGFRB | addgene partial sequence | sequence record 120683 | EGFP-N 5'-CGTCGCCGTCCAGCTCGACCAG-3'
TCGCCCTTGCTTGTGCCGTGGTGATGGTGGTGATGGTGGTGACCAGAGGTGCCCATGGTTTCACTTACGT
GTTTAATGTCTTTACAGACTTTATACATTACTGTCATGGTTAAATAAAATAAAATAAAATAAAATAAAAT
AAAATAAAATAAAATAAAATAAAATAAAATAAACTTAAGATGTCCCTATAGTGAGTCGTATTAGACGTCA
GGTGGCACTTTTCGGGGAAATGTGCGCGGAACCCCTATTTGTTTATTTTTCTAAATACATTCAAATATGT
ATCCGCTCATGAGACAATAACCCTGATAAATGCTTCAATAATATTGAAAAAGGAAGAGTATGAGTATTCA
ACATTTCCGTGTCGCCCTTATTCCCTTTTTTGCGGCATTTTGCCTTCCTGTTTTTGCTCACCCAGAAACG
CTGGTGAAAGTAAAAGATGCTGAAGATCAGTTGGGTGCACGAGTGGGTTACATCGAACTGGATCTCAACA
GCGGTAAGATCCTTGAGAGTTTTCGCCCCGAAGAACGTTTTCCAATGATGAGCACTTTTAAAGTTCTGCT
ATGTGGCGCGGTATTATCCCGTATTGACGCCGGGCAAGAGCAACTCGGTCGCCGCATACACTATTCTCAG
AATGACTTGGTTGAGTACTCACCAGTCACAGAAAAGCATCTTACGGATGGCATGACAGTAAGAGAATTAT
GCAGTGCTGCCATAACCATGAGTGATAACACTGCGGCCAACTTACTTCTGACAACGATCGGAGGACCGAA
GGAGCTAACCGCTTTTTTGCACAACATGGGGGATCATGTAACTCGCCTTGATCGTTGGGAACCGGAGCTG
AATGAAGCCATACCAAACGACGAGCGTGACACCACGATGCCTGTAGCAATGGCAACAACGTTGCGCAACC
TATTAACTGGCGAACTACTTACTCTAGCTTCCCGGCACAATTAATAGACTGGATGGAGGCGGATAAGTTG
CAGGACC
