[The description below was written by a language model from this plasmid's Addgene catalogue record.]
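Description:
pCellFree_G03 PDGFRB is a cell-free expression plasmid built on the pCellFree_G03 backbone, designed to serve as a template for in vitro transcription and translation rather than for expression in living cells. It is propagated in E. coli as a high-copy plasmid under ampicillin selection. The record does not name the origin of replication, and no feature table is supplied, so finer details of the backbone, such as any translation-enhancing leader sequences, cannot be confirmed from the information given.

The insert is human PDGFRB, encoding platelet-derived growth factor receptor beta, a receptor tyrosine kinase. It was introduced by Gateway recombination cloning, so recombination-site scars would be expected to flank the open reading frame. Transcription is driven by a T7 promoter, meaning that T7 RNA polymerase must be provided in the reaction, and the use of a T7 terminator sequencing primer suggests a T7 terminator lies downstream of the insert. The backbone contributes two N-terminal fusion partners: a His tag, which allows affinity capture or detection, and EGFP, which gives a fluorescent readout of the translated product. Because EGFP sits upstream of the receptor, fluorescence reports overall synthesis, and in-gel fluorescence can show how much of the product is full length.

The stated purpose is as a standard for cell-free expression benchmarking, and the plasmid comes from a study comparing the performance of four cell-free protein expression systems. A large membrane receptor such as PDGFRB makes a demanding test substrate for assessing yield and product integrity across such systems.
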