Addgene plasmid #67130: pCellFree_G03 PDGFRB
Purpose: Standard for cell-free expression benchmarking.
Depositing lab: Kirill Alexandrov. Depositing organization: University of Queensland. Publication: Performance benchmarking of four cell-free protein expression systems. Gagoski D, Polinkovsky ME, Mureev S, Kunert A, Johnston W, Gambin Y, Alexandrov K. Biotechnol Bioeng. 2015 Aug 24. doi: 10.1002/bit.25814. PubMed 26301602.
Backbone
  Vector backbone: pCellFree_G03
  Vector type: Cell-free expression
Growth in bacteria
  Bacterial resistance: Ampicillin, 100 μg/mL
  Growth temperature: 37°C
  Growth strain: DH5alpha
  Copy number: High Copy
Gene/Insert
  Gene/Insert name: PDGFRB (alt name: Platelet-derived growth factor receptor beta)
  Species: H. sapiens (human)
  Entrez Gene: PDGFRB (a.k.a. CD140B, IBGC4, IMF1, JTK12, KOGS, PDGFR, PDGFR-1, PDGFR1, PENTT)
  Promoter: T7
  Tag / fusion protein: His (N terminal on backbone); EGFP (N terminal on backbone)
  Cloning method: Gateway Cloning
  Sequencing primers: 5′ EGFP-C; 3′ T7 terminal
Terms and licenses: Academic/Nonprofit Terms; Industry Terms: Not Available to Industry
How to cite: pCellFree_G03 PDGFRB was a gift from Kirill Alexandrov (Addgene plasmid # 67130 ; http://n2t.net/addgene:67130 ; RRID:Addgene_67130)
